Addgene plasmid #43456: II-TGTC
Depositing lab: Chad Cowan & Kiran Musunuru. Depositing organization: Harvard University. Publication: A TALEN Genome-Editing System for Generating Human Stem Cell-Based Disease Models. Ding Q, Lee YK, Schaefer EA, Peters DT, Veres A, Kim K, Kuperwasser N, Motola DL, Meissner TB, Hendriks WT, Trevisan M, Gupta RM, Moisan A, Banks E, Friesen M, Schinzel RT, Xia F, Tang A, Xia Y, Figueroa E, Wann A, Ahfeldt T, Daheron L, Zhang F, Rubin LL, Peng LF, Chung RT, Musunuru K, Cowan CA. Cell Stem Cell. 2012 Dec 12. pii: S1934-5909(12)00645-5. doi: 10.1016/j.stem.2012.11.011. PubMed 23246482.
Backbone
  Vector backbone: pCRII-TOPO
  Backbone manufacturer: Invitrogen
  Backbone size w/o insert (bp): 3973
  Vector type: Bacterial Cloning
Growth in bacteria
  Bacterial resistance: Ampicillin and Kanamycin, 100 & 50 μg/mL
  Growth temperature: 37°C
  Growth strain: Top10
  Copy number: High Copy
Gene/Insert
  Gene/Insert name: II-TGTC
  Species: Synthetic
  Insert size (bp): 426
  Cloning method: TOPO Cloning
  Sequencing primers: 5′ T7; 3′ M13-rev
Terms and licenses: Academic/Nonprofit Terms; Industry Terms: Not Available to Industry
How to cite: II-TGTC was a gift from Chad Cowan & Kiran Musunuru (Addgene plasmid # 43456 ; http://n2t.net/addgene:43456 ; RRID:Addgene_43456)
