[The description below was written by a language model from this plasmid's Addgene catalogue record.]
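Description:
II-TGTC is a bacterial cloning plasmid built on the commercial pCRII-TOPO backbone (about 4.0 kb without insert), carrying a 426 bp synthetic insert introduced by TOPO cloning. It is a high-copy plasmid propagated in E. coli and selectable with both ampicillin and kanamycin, consistent with the dual resistance markers of this backbone. The insert sits between the T7 and M13-reverse priming sites, which are the recorded sequencing primers. No feature table is available, so the positions of the origin, resistance genes and other backbone elements are not documented here.

The record does not describe the insert beyond its name, synthetic origin and size. The plasmid was deposited in connection with a TALEN genome-editing system developed for generating human stem cell-based disease models. In that context, the name suggests that it is one member of a library of pre-assembled TAL effector repeat modules. "TGTC" plausibly denotes the four DNA bases recognised by a tetramer of repeats, a reading that fits an insert of roughly four repeat units in length, and "II" plausibly marks the position of that block in the ordered assembly of a full repeat array. This interpretation is an inference from the name and the associated publication, not something stated in the catalogue fields.

As a cloning-only vector, it has no recorded promoter intended to express the insert and no mammalian elements. Its likely role is as a stock or source plasmid from which the module is taken for assembly into a complete TALEN expression construct.
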