>Addgene plasmid #43456 | II-TGTC | depositor partial sequence | sequence record 58721 | II-TGTC sequence 426 bps
CGTCTCGCTTAACCCCAGAGCAGGTCGTGGCCATTGCCTCGAATGGAGGGGGCAAACAGGCGTTGGAAAC
CGTACAACGATTGCTGCCGGTGCTGTGCCAAGCGCACGGACTGACCCCAGAGCAGGTCGTGGCAATCGCG
AGCAATAACGGCGGAAAACAGGCTTTGGAAACGGTGCAGAGGCTCCTTCCAGTGCTGTGCCAAGCGCACG
GCCTCACCCCAGAGCAGGTCGTGGCCATTGCCTCGAATGGAGGGGGCAAACAGGCGTTGGAAACCGTACA
ACGATTGCTGCCGGTGCTGTGCCAAGCGCACGGATTAACCCCAGAGCAGGTCGTGGCGATCGCAAGCCAC
GACGGAGGAAAGCAAGCCTTGGAAACAGTACAGAGGCTGTTGCCTGTGCTGTGCCAAGCGCACGGGCTCA
GAGACG
