>Addgene plasmid #43456 | II-TGTC | addgene partial sequence | sequence record 61476 | M13-F20 5'-TGTAAAACGACGGCCAGT-3'
TTGGGCGATTGGGCCCTCTAGATGCATGCTCGAGCGGCCGCCAGTGTGATGGATATCTGCAGAATTCGCC
CTTGCTCCTAGCGCGTCTCGCTTAACCCCAGAGCAGGTCGTGGCCATTGCCTCGAATGGAGGGGGCAAAC
AGGCGTTGGAAACCGTACAACGATTGCTGCCGGTGCTGTGCCAAGCGCACGGACTGACCCCAGAGCAGGT
CGTGGCAATCGCGAGCAATAACGGCGGAAAACAGGCTTTGGAAACGGTGCAGAGGCTCCTTCCAGTGCTG
TGCCAAGCGCACGGCCTCACCCCAGAGCAGGTCGTGGCCATTGCCTCGAATGGAGGGGGCAAACAGGCGT
TGGAAACCGTACAACGATTGCTGCCGGTGCTGTGCCAAGCGCACGGATTAACCCCAGAGCAGGTCGTGGC
GATCGCAAGCCACGACGGAGGAAAGCAAGCCTTGGAAACAGTACAGAGGCTGTTGCCTGTGCTGTGCCAA
GCGCACGGGCTCAGAGACGTGGGCACAGGAAAGAAGGGCGAATTCCAGCACACTGGCGGCCGTTACTAGT
GGATCCGAGCTCGGTACCAAGCTTGATGCATAGCTTGAGTATTCTATAGTGTCACCTAAATAGCTTGGCG
TAATCATGGTCATAGCTGTTTCCTGTGTGAAATTGTTATCCGCTCACAATTCCACACAACATACGAGCCG
GAAGCATAAAGTGTAAAGCCTGGGGTGCCTAATGAGTGAGCTAACTCACATTAATTGCGTTGCGCTCACT
GCCCGCTTTCCAGTCGGGAAACCTGTCGTGCCAGCTGCATTAATGAATCGGCCAACGCGCGGGGAGAGGC
GGTTTGCGTATTGGGCGCTCTTCCGCTTCCTCGCTCACTGATCGTCCTCGTCGTCGT
